>Addgene plasmid #199141 | RB813 | addgene full sequence | sequence record 392167 | Addgene NGS Result
TCGCGCGTTTCGGTGATGACGGTGAAAACCTCTGACACATGCAGCTCCCGGAGACGGTCACAGCTTGTCT
GTAAGCGGATGCCGGGAGCAGACAAGCCCGTCAGGGCGCGTCAGCGGGTGTTGGCGGGTGTCGGGGCTGG
CTTAACTATGCGGCATCAGAGCAGATTGTACTGAGAGTGCACCATAGATCACGACATTACTATATATATA
ATATAGGAAGCATTTAATAGAACAGCATCGTAATATATGTGTACTTTGCAGTTATGACGCCAGATGGCAG
TAGTGGAAGATATTCTTTATTGAAAAATAGCTTGTCACCTTACGTACAATCTTGATCCGGAGCTTTTCTT
TTTTTGCCGATTAAGAATTAATTCGGTCGAAAAAAGAAAAGGAGAGGGCCAAGAGGGAGGGCATTGGTGA
CTATTGAGCACGTGAGTATACGTGATTAAGCACACAAAGGCAGCTTGGAGTATGTCTGTTATTAATTTCA
CAGGTAGTTCTGGTCCATTGGTGAAAGTTTGCGGCTTGCAGAGCACAGAGGCCGCAGAATGTGCTCTAGA
TTCCGATGCTGACTTGCTGGGTATTATATGTGTGCCCAATAGAAAGAGAACAATTGACCCGGTTATTGCA
AGGAAAATTTCAAGTCTTGTAAAAGCATATAAAAATAGTTCAGGCACTCCGAAATACTTGGTTGGCGTGT
TTCGTAATCAACCTAAGGAGGATGTTTTGGCTCTGGTCAATGATTACGGCATTGATATCGTCCAACTGCA
TGGAGATGAGTCGTGGCAAGAATACCAAGAGTTCCTCGGTTTGCCAGTTATTAAAAGACTCGTATTTCCA
AAAGACTGCAACATACTACTCAGTGCAGCTTCACAGAAACCTCATTCGTTTATTCCCTTGTTTGATTCAG
AAGCAGGTGGGACAGGTGAACTTTTGGATTGGAACTCGATTTCTGACTGGGTTGGAAGGCAAGAGAGCCC
CGAAAGCTTACATTTTATGTTAGCTGGTGGACTGACGCCAGAAAATGTTGGTGATGCGCTTAGATTAAAT
GGCGTTATTGGTGTTGATGTAAGCGGAGGTGTGGAGACAAATGGTGTAAAAGACTCTAACAAAATAGCAA
ATTTCGTCAAAAATGCTAAGAAATAGGTTATTACTGAGTAGTATTTATTTAAGTATTGTTTGTGCACTTG
CCGATCTATGCGGTGTGAAATACCGCACAGATGCGTAAGGAGAAAATACCGCATCAGGAAATTGTAAGCG
TTAATATTTTGTTAAAATTCGCGTTAAATTTTTGTTAAATCAGCTCATTTTTTAACCAATAGGCCGAAAT
CGGCAAAATCCCTTATAAATCAAAAGAATAGACCGAGATAGGGT
[37 nt withheld, positions 1375-1411]
AAAGAACGTGGACTCCAACGTCAAAGG
[49 nt withheld, positions 1439-1487]
T
[87 nt withheld, positions 1489-1575]
GGCCGGCTAGGCCTTAACCCACTGAATTCTACATCGAACAAGAGAAACCTTTTTTTTTACTTTTTTCAAA
CTTGAACAAAGAAAAGAAAAAGAAAAAGAAAAAGCAATCACAGCTTATTAACGATTCGTGTTTAAATAAT
CAATTGAAAGGAAAATAGAAGATTTTTGAAAAAAAGTTATTGGTATTTATTAACTTAATATATCAGTAAC
ATCAAGAGAAAGAAACTGAATTATAAACAGAGTATGTGAAGCAATTGCAATTGCAATTATTAGAGATCCA
GAAAACTGAATTGTGCTTGAATACCACTTGTTTACCGGCG
[124 nt withheld, positions 1896-2019]
CCATTCGCCATTCAGGCTGCGCAACTGTTGGGAAGGGCGATCGGTGCGGGCCTCTTCGCTATTACGCCAG
CTGGCGAAAGGGGGATGTGCTGCAAGGCGATTAAGTTGGGTAACGCCAGGGTTTTCCCAGTCACGACGTT
GTAAAACGACGGCCAGTGAATTGTAATACGACTCACTATAGGGCGAATTGGGTACCGAATTCGAGCTCGT
TTAAACGTCGACACTGGATGGCGGCGTTAGTATCGAATCGACAGCAGTATAGCGACCAGCATTCACATAC
GATTGACGCATGATATTACTTTCTGCGCACTTAACTTCGCATCTGGGCAGATGATGTCGAGGCGAAAAAA
AATATAAATCACGCTAACATTTGATTAAAATAGAACAACTACAATATAAAAAAACTATACAAATGACAAG
TTCTTGAAAACAAGAATCTTTTTATTGTCAGTACTGACTCGAGTTATTATGGACATGGCATAGACATATA
CAAAGCTTGTTCACCATCGGAAGCAGTACCATCGTATAAAGCAGTATCCAAACCACACAAAGTGAAACCC
ATTCTTCTATAAGCATGAATAGCTGGAGCATTAACATTGGTAACTTCCAACCACAAATGACCAGCACCTC
TTTCTCTGGCGAATTCAGTAGCCAAACCCATCAAAGCTCTACCAACACCATGACCTCTATGTTCTGGAGC
AACTTCAATATCTTCAACAGTCAATCTTCTGTTCCAACCAGAATAAGAAACAACAACGAAACCAGCCAAA
TCACCATCATCACCATAAGCAACGAAAGTTCTAGAATCTGGATCACCATCTTCACCAGCATCGGATTCAT
CATCGGATTCATCATCTGGGAAAACCTTAGTCAATGGTGGATCAACTGGAACTTCTCTCAAAGTGAAACC
ATCACCAGTAGCAGTAACTCTAAAAACAGTATCGGTAGTGAAAGAACCATCCAAAGCTTCAATAGCTTCA
GCATCACCTGGAACAGAAGTTCTGTATCTATAAGCAGTATCATCCAAAGTAGTAGACATAATTGTAGGAT
CCGGTTGTTTATGTTCGGATGTGATGTGAGAACTGTATCCTAGCAAGATTTTAAAAGGAAGTATATGAAA
GAAGAACCTCAGTGGCAAATCCTAACCTTTTATATTTCTCTACAGGGGCGCGGCGTGGGGACAATTCAAC
GCGTCTGTGAGGGGAGCGTTTCCCTGCTCGCAGGTCTGCAGCGAGGAGCCGTAATTTTTGCTTCGCGCCG
TGCGGCCATCAAAATGTATGGACGCAAATGATTATACATGGGGATGTATGGGCTAAATGTACGGGCGACA
GTCACATCATGCCCCTGAGCTGCGCACGTCAAGACTGTCAAGGAGGGTATTCTGGGCCTCCATGTCGCTG
GCCGGGTGACCCGGCGGGGACGAGGCAAGCTTGATATCCCGCGGTGGAGCTCCAGCTTTTGTTCCCTTTA
GTGAGGGTTAATTTCGAGCTTGGCGTAATCATGGTCATAGCTGTTTCCTGTGTGAAATTGTTATCCGCTC
ACAATTCCACATGGCGGCCGCTCTAGAACTAGTGATGTCCACGAGGTCTCTCTGACTTAGTGCATACTGC
TGTCGACCTGCAGCGTACGATCGATACCGTCGACCTCGAGGGGGGGCCGGAAGGACGATGAAGGAGAGAA
AGTAGTAAGACAATATGACTTTGGACAGACATGAGATAAAAGTTTTAAAGGACAAGAAAAGGTTCGGGTT
AAAAGATGAGTATTGTATTTTTTCAAAATATCAATGCTTTTTCTGTTCTTGGGTTAGTGGTACCACCATT
GGTGATAAAACCTTTGGGGAGCCTCCTCCGAGCTTTCTCTTTGTTACTTTTTTTCTCAACTGATACTTGT
CATTCTTACTACAATTACAGGCCTAGCCGGCCCAACATAGGAGCCGGAAGCATAAAGTGTAAAGCCTGGG
GTGCCTAATGAGTGAGCTAACTCACATTAATTGCGTTGCGCTCACTGCCCGCTTTCCAGTCGGGAAACCT
GTCGTGCCAGCTGCATTAATGAATCGGCCAACGCGCGGGGAGAGGCGGTTTGCGTATTGGGCGCTCTTCC
GCTTCCTCGCTCACTGACTCGCTGCGCTCGGTCGTTCGGCTGCGGCGAGCGGTATCAGCTCACTCAAAGG
CGGTAATACGGTTATCCACAGAATCAGGGGATAACGCAGGAAAGAACATGTGAGCAAAAGGCCAGCAAAA
GGCCAGGAACCGTAAAAAGGCCGCGTTGCTGGCGTTTTTCCATAGGCTCCGCCCCCCTGACGAGCATCAC
AAAAATCGACGCTCAAGTCAGAGGTGGCGAAACCCGACAGGACTATAAAGATACCAGGCGTTTCCCCCTG
GAAGCTCCCTCGTGCGCTCTCCTGTTCCGACCCTGCCGCTTACCGGATACCTGTCCGCCTTTCTCCCTTC
GGGAAGCGTGGCGCTTTCTCATAGCTCACGCTGTAGGTATCTCAGTTCGGTGTAGGTCGTTCGCTCCAAG
CTGGGCTGTGTGCACGAACCCCCCGTTCAGCCCGACCGCTGCGCCTTATCCGGTAACTATCGTCTTGAGT
CCAACCCGGTAAGACACGACTTATCGCCACTGGCAGCAGCCACTGGTAACAGGATTAGCAGAGCGAGGTA
TGTAGGCGGTGCTACAGAGTTCTTGAAGTGGTGGCCTAACTACGGCTACACTAGAAGAACAGTATTTGGT
ATCTGCGCTCTGCTGAAGCCAGTTACCTTCGGAAAAAGAGTTGGTAGCTCTTGATCCGGCAAACAAACCA
CCGCTGGTAGCGGTGGTTTTTTTGTTTGCAAGCAGCAGATTACGCGCAGAAAAAAAGGATCTCAAGAAGA
TCCTTTGATCTTTTCTACGGGGTCTGACGCTCAGTGGAACGAAAACTCACGTTAAGGGATTTTGGTCATG
AGATTATCAAAAAGGATCTTCACCTAGATCCTTTTAAATTAAAAATGAAGTTTTAAATCAATCTAAAGTA
TATATGAGTAAACTTGGTCTGACAGTTACCAATGCTTAATCAGTGAGGCACCTATCTCAGCGATCTGTCT
ATTTCGTTCATCCATAGTTGCCTGACTCCCCGTCGTGTAGATAACTACGATACGGGAGGGCTTACCATCT
GGCCCCAGTGCTGCAATGATACCGCGAGACCCACGCTCACCGGCTCCAGATTTATCAGCAATAAACCAGC
CAGCCGGAAGGGCCGAGCGCAGAAGTGGTCCTGCAACTTTATCCGCCTCCATCCAGTCTATTAATTGTTG
CCGGGAAGCTAGAGTAAGTAGTTCGCCAGTTAATAGTTTGCGCAACGTTGTTGCCATTGCTACAGGCATC
GTGGTGTCACGCTCGTCGTTTGGTATGGCTTCATTCAGCTCCGGTTCCCAACGATCAAGGCGAGTTACAT
GATCCCCCATGTTGTGCAAAAAAGCGGTTAGCTCCTTCGGTCCTCCGATCGTTGTCAGAAGTAAGTTGGC
CGCAGTGTTATCACTCATGGTTATGGCAGCACTGCATAATTCTCTTACTGTCATGCCATCCGTAAGATGC
TTTTCTGTGACTGGTGAGTACTCAACCAAGTCATTCTGAGAATAGTGTATGCGGCGACCGAGTTGCTCTT
GCCCGGCGTCAATACGGGATAATACCGCGCCACATAGCAGAACTTTAAAAGTGCTCATCATTGGAAAACG
TTCTTCGGGGCGAAAACTCTCAAGGATCTTACCGCTGTTGAGATCCAGTTCGATGTAACCCACTCGTGCA
CCCAACTGATCTTCAGCATCTTTTACTTTCACCAGCGTTTCTGGGTGAGCAAAAACAGGAAGGCAAAATG
CCGCAAAAAAGGGAATAAGGGCGACACGGAAATGTTGAATACTCATACTCTTCCTTTTTCAATATTATTG
AAGCATTTATCAGGGTTATTGTCTCATGAGCGGATACATATTTGAATGTATTTAGAAAAATAAACAAATA
GGGGTTCCGCGCACATTTCCCCGAAAAGTGCCACCTGGGTCCTTTTCATCACGTGCTATAAAAATAATTA
TAATTTAAATTTTTTAATATAAATATATAAATTAAAAATAGAAAGTAAAAAAAGAAATTAAAGAAAAAAT
AGTTTTTGTTTTCCGAAGATGTAAAAGACTCTAGGGGGATCGCCAACAAATACTACCTTTTATCTTGCTC
TTCCTGCTCTCAGGTATTAATGCCGAATTGTTTCATCTTGTCTGTGTAGAAGACCACACACGAAAATCCT
GTGATTTTACATTTTACTTATCGTTAATCGAATGTATATCTATTTAATCTGCTTTTCTTGTCTAATAAAT
ATATATGTAAAGTACGCTTTTTGTTGAAATTTTTTAAACCTTTGTTTATTTTTTTTTCTTCATTCCGTAA
CTCTTCTACCTTCTTTATTTACTTTCTAAAATCCAAATACAAAACATAAAAATAAATAAACACAGAGTAA
ATTCCCAAATTATTCCATCATTAAAAGATACGAGGCGCGTGTAAGTTACAGGCAAGCGATCCGTCTAAGA
AACCATTATTATCATGACATTAACCTATAAAAATAGGCGTATCACGAGGCCCTTTCGTC
Features (pLannotate 1.2.2; 23 found; start..end, strand, type, name):
    137..186     +  misc_feature   bom (fragment): basis of mobility region from pBR322
    324..471     +  promoter       TRP1 promoter: S. cerevisiae TRP1
    472..1146    +  CDS            TRP1: phosphoribosylanthranilate isomerase, required for tryptophan biosynthesis; S. cerevisiae TRP1; yeast auxotrophic marker
   1197..1248    +  misc_feature   bom (fragment): basis of mobility region from pBR322
   1249..1576    -  rep_origin     M13 ori (fragment) (sequence partly withheld): M13 bacteriophage origin of replication; arrow indicates direction of (+) strand synthesis
   1890..2019    -  rep_origin     f1 ori (fragment) (sequence partly withheld): f1 bacteriophage origin of replication; arrow indicates direction of (+) strand synthesis
   2023..2180    -  CDS            lacZα (fragment): LacZα fragment of β-galactosidase; lacZ fragment
   2183..2201    +  promoter       T7 promoter: promoter for bacteriophage T7 RNA polymerase
   2274..2471    -  terminator     TEF terminator: Ashbya gossypii TEF terminator
   2489..3058    -  CDS            sta: STA_STRLA - Experimental evidence at protein level: Swiss-Prot protein existence level 1. Involved in resistance to streptothricin, a broad-spectrum antibiotic produced by streptomycetes. Detoxifies streptothricin via acetylation of the beta amino group of the first beta-lysyl moiety of streptothricin. From Streptomyces lavendulae.
   3072..3415    -  promoter       TEF promoter: Ashbya gossypii TEF promoter
   3484..3502    -  promoter       T3 promoter: promoter for bacteriophage T3 RNA polymerase
   3547..3563    -  protein_bind   lac operator: The lac repressor binds to the lac operator to inhibit transcription in E. coli. This inhibition can be relieved by adding lactose or isopropyl-β-D-thiogalactopyranoside (IPTG). lac repressor encoded by lacI
   3571..3593    +  misc_feature   MCS (fragment): pBluescript multiple cloning site
   3649..3677    +  misc_feature   MCS (fragment): pBluescript multiple cloning site
   3942..3972    -  promoter       lac promoter: promoter for the E. coli lac operon
   3987..4008    -  protein_bind   CAP binding site: CAP binding activates transcription in the presence of cAMP. E. coli catabolite activator protein
   4021..4113    -  CDS            lacI (fragment): lac repressor; lacI; The lac repressor binds to the lac operator to inhibit transcription in E. coli. This inhibition can be relieved by adding lactose or isopropyl-β-D-thiogalactopyranoside (IPTG).
   4296..4884    -  rep_origin     ori: high-copy-number ColE1/pMB1/pBR322/pUC origin of replication
   5055..5915    -  CDS            AmpR: β-lactamase; bla; confers resistance to ampicillin, carbenicillin, and related antibiotics
   5916..6020    -  promoter       AmpR promoter: bla
   6057..6560    +  misc_feature   CEN/ARS: S. cerevisiae CEN6 centromere fused to an autonomously replicating sequence
   6628..35      +  CDS            rop (fragment) (across the origin): Rop protein, which maintains plasmids at low copy number; rop
