[The description below was written by a language model from this plasmid's Addgene catalogue record and pLannotate feature annotations shown in this document.]
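Description:
RB813 is a pRS314-based shuttle plasmid built to deliver a unique DNA barcode into the Candida albicans genome at the Neut5 locus. It is propagated in E. coli as a high-copy plasmid through a ColE1/pUC-type origin, with selection by the β-lactamase ampicillin-resistance gene. From its pRS314 parent it keeps the S. cerevisiae TRP1 promoter and auxotrophic marker and a CEN6/ARS centromeric replication element. It also retains fragments of the f1/M13 phage origin and remnants of the pBluescript-style lacZα region with flanking T7 and T3 promoters. Although catalogued as a yeast expression vector, it serves here as an integrating cassette donor rather than as an episomal expression plasmid.

The payload is a synthetic 100 bp barcoding cassette cloned between SpeI and ClaI sites, and the record does not say whether these sites survived cloning. It is accompanied by a nourseothricin-resistance marker in which a streptothricin acetyltransferase coding sequence is flanked by the Ashbya gossypii TEF promoter and terminator. This marker allows dominant drug selection of Candida transformants. The automated feature table does not annotate the barcode itself or the Neut5 homology sequences that would direct integration. Unannotated stretches near the polylinker fragments may hold these elements, but the record does not confirm their positions.

According to the depositor, the plasmid is digested with NgoMIV before transformation, and the digested DNA is used to transform Candida strains so that each carries a unique DNA barcode. The record does not detail downstream applications, although the associated publication concerns aneuploidy, filamentation and host colonization in C. albicans.
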