Addgene plasmid #199141: RB813
Purpose: This plasmid contains a barcoding cassette which gets integrated at Neut5 locus in Candida albicans genome
Depositing lab: Richard Bennett. Depositing organization: Brown University. Publication: Aneuploidy and gene dosage regulate filamentation and host colonization by Candida albicans. Kakade P, Sircaik S, Maufrais C, Ene IV, Bennett RJ. Proc Natl Acad Sci U S A. 2023 Mar 14;120(11):e2218163120. doi: 10.1073/pnas.2218163120. Epub 2023 Mar 9. PubMed 36893271.
Backbone
  Vector backbone: pRS314
  Backbone manufacturer: ATCC
  Backbone size w/o insert (bp): 6599
  Vector type: Yeast Expression
  Selectable markers: Nourseothricin
Growth in bacteria
  Bacterial resistance: Ampicillin, 100 μg/mL
  Growth temperature: 37°C
  Growth strain: DH5alpha
  Copy number: High Copy
Gene/Insert
  Gene/Insert name: 100 bp barcoding cassette
  Species: Synthetic
  Insert size (bp): 100
  Cloning method: Restriction Enzyme; 5′ cloning site SpeI (unknown if destroyed); 3′ cloning site ClaI (unknown if destroyed)
  Sequencing primers: 5′ GTGCCGTAAAGCACTAAATCGG; 3′ GTTACCTCACTCATTAGGCACCCC
Terms and licenses: Academic/Nonprofit Terms; Industry Terms: Not Available to Industry
Depositor comments: After restriction digestion with NgoMIV, this plasmid can be used to transform Candida strains which would barcode it with unique DNA barcodes
How to cite: RB813 was a gift from Richard Bennett (Addgene plasmid # 199141 ; http://n2t.net/addgene:199141 ; RRID:Addgene_199141)
