>Addgene plasmid #199141 | RB813 | depositor partial sequence | sequence record 385644 | Barcoding cassette containing BC21 cloned in pDIS3 at SpeI_ClaI sites by CPEC method
TGGCGGCCGCTCTAGAACTAGTGATGTCCACGAGGTCTCTCTGACTTAGTGCATACTGCTGTCGACCTGC
AGCGTACGATCGATACCGTCGACCTCGAGG
